>Addgene plasmid #43964 | pENTR IRES L5-L4 | depositor full sequence | sequence record 60190 | predicted sequence
CTATACAAAGTTGGCATTATAAGAAAGCATTGCTTATCAATTTGTTGCAACGAACAGGTCACTATCAGTC
AAAATAAAATCATTATTTGCCATCCAGCTGCAGGGCGGCCGCGATATCCCCTATAGTGAGTCGTATTACA
TGGTCATAGCTGTTTCCTGGCAGCTCTGGCCCGTGTCTCAAAATCTCTGATGTTACATTGCACAAGATAA
AAATATATCATCATGAACAATAAAACTGTCTGCTTACATAAACAGTAATACAAGGGGTGTTATGAGCCAT
ATTCAACGGGAAACGTCGAGGCCGCGATTAAATTCCAACATGGATGCTGATTTATATGGGTATAAATGGG
CTCGCGATAATGTCGGGCAATCAGGTGCGACAATCTATCGCTTGTATGGGAAGCCCGATGCGCCAGAGTT
GTTTCTGAAACATGGCAAAGGTAGCGTTGCCAATGATGTTACAGATGAGATGGTCAGACTAAACTGGCTG
ACGGAATTTATGCCTCTTCCGACCATCAAGCATTTTATCCGTACTCCTGATGATGCATGGTTACTCACCA
CTGCGATCCCCGGAAAAACAGCATTCCAGGTATTAGAAGAATATCCTGATTCAGGTGAAAATATTGTTGA
TGCGCTGGCAGTGTTCCTGCGCCGGTTGCATTCGATTCCTGTTTGTAATTGTCCTTTTAACAGCGATCGC
GTATTTCGTCTCGCTCAGGCGCAATCACGAATGAATAACGGTTTGGTTGATGCGAGTGATTTTGATGACG
AGCGTAATGGCTGGCCTGTTGAACAAGTCTGGAAAGAAATGCATAAACTTTTGCCATTCTCACCGGATTC
AGTCGTCACTCATGGTGATTTCTCACTTGATAACCTTATTTTTGACGAGGGGAAATTAATAGGTTGTATT
GATGTTGGACGAGTCGGAATCGCAGACCGATACCAGGATCTTGCCATCCTATGGAACTGCCTCGGTGAGT
TTTCTCCTTCATTACAGAAACGGCTTTTTCAAAAATATGGTATTGATAATCCTGATATGAATAAATTGCA
GTTTCATTTGATGCTCGATGAGTTTTTCTAATCAGAATTGGTTAATTGGTTGTAACACTGGCAGAGCATT
ACGCTGACTTGACGGGACGGCGCAAGCTCATGACCAAAATCCCTTAACGTGAGTTACGCGTCGTTCCACT
GAGCGTCAGACCCCGTAGAAAAGATCAAAGGATCTTCTTGAGATCCTTTTTTTCTGCGCGTAATCTGCTG
CTTGCAAACAAAAAAACCACCGCTACCAGCGGTGGTTTGTTTGCCGGATCAAGAGCTACCAACTCTTTTT
CCGAAGGTAACTGGCTTCAGCAGAGCGCAGATACCAAATACTGTTCTTCTAGTGTAGCCGTAGTTAGGCC
ACCACTTCAAGAACTCTGTAGCACCGCCTACATACCTCGCTCTGCTAATCCTGTTACCAGTGGCTGCTGC
CAGTGGCGATAAGTCGTGTCTTACCGGGTTGGACTCAAGACGATAGTTACCGGATAAGGCGCAGCGGTCG
GGCTGAACGGGGGGTTCGTGCACACAGCCCAGCTTGGAGCGAACGACCTACACCGAACTGAGATACCTAC
AGCGTGAGCTATGAGAAAGCGCCACGCTTCCCGAAGGGAGAAAGGCGGACAGGTATCCGGTAAGCGGCAG
GGTCGGAACAGGAGAGCGCACGAGGGAGCTTCCAGGGGGAAACGCCTGGTATCTTTATAGTCCTGTCGGG
TTTCGCCACCTCTGACTTGAGCGTCGATTTTTGTGATGCTCGTCAGGGGGGCGGAGCCTATGGAAAAACG
CCAGCAACGCGGCCTTTTTACGGTTCCTGGCCTTTTGCTGGCCTTTTGCTCACATGTTCTTTCCTGCGTT
ATCCCCTGATTCTGTGGATAACCGTATTACCGCCTTTGAGTGAGCTGATACCGCTCGCCGCAGCCGAACG
ACCGAGCGCAGCGAGTCAGTGAGCGAGGAAGCGGAAGAGCGCCCAATACGCAAACCGCCTCTCCCCGCGC
GTTGGCCGATTCATTAATGCAGCTGGCACGACAGGTTTCCCGACTGGAAAGCGGGCAGTGAGCGCAACGC
AATTAATACGCGTACCGCTAGCCAGGAAGAGTTTGTAGAAACGCAAAAAGGCCATCCGTCAGGATGGCCT
TCTGCTTAGTTTGATGCCTGGCAGTTTATGGCGGGCGTCCTGCCCGCCACCCTCCGGGCCGTTGCTTCAC
AACGTTCAAATCCGCTCCCGGCGGATTTGTCCTACTCAGGAGAGCGTTCACCGACAAACAACAGATAAAA
CGAAAGGCCCAGTCTTCCGACTGAGCCTTTCGTTTTATTTGATGCCTGGCAGTTCCCTACTCTCGCGTTA
ACGCTAGCATGGATGTTTTCCCAGTCACGACGTTGTAAAACGACGGCCAGTCTTAAGCTCGGGCCCCAAA
TAATGATTTTATTTTGACTGATAGTGACCTGTTCGTTGCAACAAATTGATGAGCAATGCTTTTTTATAAT
GCCAACTTTGTATACAAAAGTTGTGGTTATTTTCCACCATATTGCCGTCTTTTGGCAATGTGAGGGCCCG
GAAACCTGGCCCTGTCTTCTTGACGAGCATTCCTAGGGGTCTTTCCCCTCTCGCCAAAGGAATGCAAGGT
CTGTTGAATGTCGTGAAGGAAGCAGTTCCTCTGGAAGCTTCTTGAAGACAAACAACGTCTGTAGCGACCC
TTTGCAGGCAGCGGAACCCCCCACCTGGCGACAGGTGCCTCTGCGGCCAAAAGCCACGTGTATAAGATAC
ACCTGCAAAGGCGGCACAACCCCAGTGCCACGTTGTGAGTTGGATAGTTGTGGAAAGAGTCAAATGGCTC
TCCTCAAGCGTATTCAACAAGGGGCTGAAGGATGCCCAGAAGGTACCCCATTGTATGGGATCTGATCTGG
GGCCTCGGTGCACATGCTTTACATGTGTTTAGTCGAGGTTAAAAAACGTCTAGGCCCCCCGAACCACGGG
GACGTGGTTTTCCTTTGAAAAACACGATGATAATACACCCAACTTTT
Features (pLannotate 1.2.2; 10 found; start..end, strand, type, name):
    120..138     -  promoter       T7 promoter: promoter for bacteriophage T7 RNA polymerase
    272..1081    +  CDS            KanR: aminoglycoside phosphotransferase; aph(3')-Ia; confers resistance to kanamycin in bacteria or G418 (Geneticin®) in eukaryotes
   1228..1816    +  rep_origin     ori: high-copy-number ColE1/pMB1/pBR322/pUC origin of replication
   1999..2091    +  CDS            lacI (fragment): lac repressor; lacI; The lac repressor binds to the lac operator to inhibit transcription in E. coli. This inhibition can be relieved by adding lactose or isopropyl-β-D-thiogalactopyranoside (IPTG).
   2146..2173    -  terminator     rrnB T2 terminator: transcription terminator T2 from the E. coli rrnB gene
   2305..2348    +  terminator     rrnB T1 terminator: Escherichia coli rrnB; transcription terminator T1 from the E. coli rrnB gene
   2395..2431    -  CDS            lacZα (fragment): LacZα fragment of β-galactosidase; lacZ fragment
   2448..2543    +  protein_bind   attL5: mutant version of attL; recombination site for the Gateway® LR reaction LR Clonase™
   2582..3043    +  misc_feature   IRES: internal ribosome entry site (IRES) of the encephalomyocarditis virus (EMCV)
   3050..88      -  protein_bind   attL4 (across the origin): mutant version of attL; recombination site for the Gateway® LR reaction LR Clonase™
