[The description below was written by a language model from this plasmid's Addgene catalogue record and pLannotate feature annotations shown in this document.]
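Description:
pENTR IRES L5-L4 is a MultiSite Gateway entry clone of about 3.1 kb, made by recombining an internal ribosome entry site into the Invitrogen donor vector pDONR221-P5P4. It is a purely bacterial shuttle plasmid, maintained at high copy in E. coli through a ColE1/pUC-type origin and selected with kanamycin via the aph(3')-Ia aminoglycoside phosphotransferase gene. The remaining annotated backbone elements are typical of pDONR-derived vectors: rrnB T1 and T2 transcription terminators upstream of the cloning site, which shield the insert from read-through transcription; a T7 promoter next to the attL4 side; and short residual lacI and lacZα fragments with no functional role. M13 forward and reverse priming sites flank the insert for sequence verification.

The payload is an insert of roughly 500 bp, annotated as the encephalomyocarditis virus (EMCV) IRES, which allows cap-independent translation initiation of a downstream open reading frame from within a single transcript. It carries no promoter or coding sequence of its own. The element is flanked by attL5 on one side and attL4 (in reverse orientation, spanning the plasmid numbering origin) on the other. These mutant attL sites give it a defined position and orientation when it is combined with other entry clones bearing compatible att sites in a multi-fragment LR Clonase reaction.

The plasmid therefore serves as a modular building block for placing an IRES between two other Gateway fragments, for example to link a gene and a reporter or marker in a bicistronic unit. The associated publication describes a system for multi-fragment recombineering of BACs and assembly of knock-in constructs, which is the context for this module.
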