Addgene plasmid #43964: pENTR IRES L5-L4
Depositing lab: Peter Hohenstein. Depositing organization: University of Edinburgh. Publication: A universal vector for high-efficiency multi-fragment recombineering of BACs and knock-in constructs. Dolt KS, Lawrence ML, Miller-Hodges E, Slight J, Thornburn A, Devenney PS, Hohenstein P. PLoS One. 2013 Apr 29;8(4):e62054. doi: 10.1371/journal.pone.0062054. Print 2013. PubMed 23637962.
Backbone
  Vector backbone: pDONR221-P5P4
  Backbone manufacturer: Invitrogen
  Backbone size w/o insert (bp): 2557
  Total vector size (bp): 3057
  Vector type: Multisite Gateway ENTR clone
Growth in bacteria
  Bacterial resistance: Kanamycin, 50 μg/mL
  Growth temperature: 37°C
  Growth strain: DH5alpha
  Copy number: High Copy
Gene/Insert
  Gene/Insert name: IRES
  Insert size (bp): 500
  Cloning method: Gateway Cloning
  Sequencing primers: 5′ M13F; 3′ M13R
Terms and licenses: Academic/Nonprofit Terms; Industry Terms: Not Available to Industry
How to cite: pENTR IRES L5-L4 was a gift from Peter Hohenstein (Addgene plasmid # 43964 ; http://n2t.net/addgene:43964 ; RRID:Addgene_43964)
