>Addgene plasmid #43964 | pENTR IRES L5-L4 | addgene partial sequence | sequence record 70386 | M13_pUC_Fwd
TAATGATTTTATTTTGACTGATAGTGACCTGTTCGTTGCAACAAATTGATGAGCAATGCTTTTTTATAAT
GCCAACTTTGTATACAAAAGTTGTGGTTATTTTCCACCATATTGCCGTCTTTTGGCAATGTGAGGGCCCG
GAAACCTGGCCCTGTCTTCTTGACGAGCATTCCTAGGGGTCTTTCCCCTCTCGCCAAAGGAATGCAAGGT
CTGTTGAATGTCGTGAAGGAAGCAGTTCCTCTGGAAGCTTCTTGAAGACAAACAACGTCTGTAGCGACCC
TTTGCAGGCAGCGGAACCCCCCACCTGGCGACAGGTGCCTCTGCGGCCAAAAGCCACGTGTATAAGATAC
ACCTGCAAAGGCGGCACAACCCCAGTGCCACGTTGTGAGTTGGATAGTTGTGGAAAGAGTCAAATGGCTC
TCCTCAAGCGTATTCAACAAGGGGCTGAAGGATGCCCAGAAGGTACCCCATTGTATGGGATCTGATCTGG
GGCCTCGGTGCACATGCTTTACATGTGTTTAGTCGAGGTTAAAAAAACGTCTAGGCCCCCCGAACCACGG
GGACGTGGTTTTCCTTTGAAAAACACGATGATAATACACCCAACTTTTCTATACAAAGTTGGCATTATAA
GAAAGCATTGCTTATCAATTTGTTGCAACGAACAGGTCACTATCAGTCAAAATAAAATCATTATTTGCCA
TCCAGCTGCAGGGCGGCCGCGATATCCCCTATAGTGAGTCGTATTACATGGTC
